Addgene plasmid #76316: PAPSS2 gRNA (BRDN0001145342)
Purpose: 3rd generation lentiviral gRNA plasmid targeting human PAPSS2
Depositing lab: John Doench & David Root. Depositing organization: Broad Institute. Publication: Optimized sgRNA design to maximize activity and minimize off-target effects of CRISPR-Cas9. Doench JG, Fusi N, Sullender M, Hegde M, Vaimberg EW, Donovan KF, Smith I, Tothova Z, Wilen C, Orchard R, Virgin HW, Listgarten J, Root DE. Nat Biotechnol. 2016 Jan 18. doi: 10.1038/nbt.3437. PubMed 26780180.
Backbone
  Vector backbone: lentiGuide-Puro
  Backbone manufacturer: Zhang Lab (Addgene plasmid # 52963)
  Vector type: Mammalian Expression, Lentiviral, CRISPR
  Selectable markers: Puromycin
Growth in bacteria
  Bacterial resistance: Ampicillin, 100 μg/mL
  Growth temperature: 37°C
  Growth strain: DH5alpha
  Copy number: High Copy
Gene/Insert
  Gene/Insert name: PAPSS2 (alt names: PAPSS2; NM_001015880.1)
  gRNA/shRNA sequence: ACAGAGAGGAAAATATCCGC
  Species: H. sapiens (human)
  Entrez Gene: PAPSS2 (a.k.a. ATPSK2, BCYM4, SK2)
  Promoter: hU6
  Cloning method: Unknown
  Sequencing primers: 5′ U6-F; 3′ pS2-R
Terms and licenses: Academic/Nonprofit Terms; Industry Terms: Not Available to Industry
Depositor comments: The gRNA was designed to target the following Genbank reference sequence(s): NM_001015880.1,NM_004670.3. Note that this plasmid does NOT contain Cas9. It should be used in conjunction with lentiCas9-Blast (Addgene #52962) or otherwise with cell lines already expressing Cas9. Browse the full kinome gRNA library at http://www.addgene.org/pooled-library/broadgpp-human-kinome/ or visit http://www.broadinstitute.org/rnai/public/ for detailed protocols and information.
How to cite: PAPSS2 gRNA (BRDN0001145342) was a gift from John Doench & David Root (Addgene plasmid # 76316 ; http://n2t.net/addgene:76316 ; RRID:Addgene_76316)
