[The description below was written by a language model from this plasmid's Addgene catalogue record and pLannotate feature annotations shown in this document.]
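Description:
PAPSS2 gRNA (BRDN0001145342) is a third-generation lentiviral CRISPR guide plasmid built on the lentiGuide-Puro backbone, carrying a single guide RNA directed against human PAPSS2 (also known as ATPSK2, BCYM4 or SK2). It is an 8.3 kb plasmid propagated in E. coli at high copy through a ColE1/pUC-type origin with ampicillin selection from the β-lactamase gene. An f1 origin, an SV40 origin and remnants of lac and T7/T3 promoter elements are carried over from the parental cloning vector.

The lentiviral transfer cassette begins with an RSV promoter fused to a truncated HIV-1 5' LTR, which allows Tat-independent production of the viral genomic RNA. This is followed by the Ψ packaging signal, a partial gag sequence and the Rev response element for nuclear export of the unspliced genome. Within the provirus, a human U6 RNA polymerase III promoter drives the PAPSS2-specific spacer joined to the Streptococcus pyogenes Cas9 guide scaffold, with a cPPT/CTS element downstream to aid nuclear import. A separate EF-1α promoter, including its first intron, expresses puromycin N-acetyltransferase for selection of transduced mammalian cells. A WPRE enhances transcript expression, and the self-inactivating ΔU3 3' LTR silences LTR-driven transcription after integration.

The plasmid does not encode Cas9, so it is meant to be paired with a separate Cas9 vector or used in cells that already express the nuclease. The guide was designed against two PAPSS2 reference transcripts and belongs to a human kinome gRNA collection, making it suited to knockout of PAPSS2 in human cells.
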