Features (pLannotate 1.2.2; 29 found; start..end, strand, type, name):
     14..80      +  CDS            small t antigen (fragment): SV40 (simian virus 40) small t antigen
    106..317     +  promoter       EF-1α core promoter: core promoter for human elongation factor EF-1α
    318..1256    +  intron         EF-1α intron A: intron upstream of the start codon of human EF-1α
   1278..1877    +  CDS            PuroR (fragment): puromycin N-acetyltransferase; pac from Streptomyces; confers resistance to puromycin
   1893..2481    +  misc_feature   WPRE: woodchuck hepatitis virus posttranscriptional regulatory element
   2532..2551    +  misc_feature   cPPT/CTS (fragment): central polypurine tract and central termination sequence of HIV-1
   2553..2786    +  LTR            3' LTR (ΔU3): self-inactivating 3' long terminal repeat (LTR) from HIV-1
   2864..2985    +  polyA_signal   SV40 poly(A) signal: SV40 polyadenylation signal
   3025..3160    +  rep_origin     SV40 ori: SV40 origin of replication
   3181..3199    -  promoter       T7 promoter: promoter for bacteriophage T7 RNA polymerase
   3207..3362    +  CDS            lacZα (fragment): LacZα fragment of β-galactosidase; lacZ fragment
   3367..3795    +  rep_origin     f1 ori (sequence partly withheld): f1 bacteriophage origin of replication; arrow indicates direction of (+) strand synthesis
   3848..3952    +  promoter       AmpR promoter: bla
   3953..4813    +  CDS            AmpR: β-lactamase; bla; confers resistance to ampicillin, carbenicillin, and related antibiotics
   4984..5572    +  rep_origin     ori: high-copy-number ColE1/pMB1/pBR322/pUC origin of replication
   5755..5847    +  CDS            lacI (fragment): lac repressor; lacI; The lac repressor binds to the lac operator to inhibit transcription in E. coli. This inhibition can be relieved by adding lactose or isopropyl-β-D-thiogalactopyranoside (IPTG).
   5860..5881    +  protein_bind   CAP binding site: CAP binding activates transcription in the presence of cAMP. E. coli catabolite activator protein
   5896..5926    +  promoter       lac promoter: promoter for the E. coli lac operon
   5934..5950    +  protein_bind   lac operator: The lac repressor binds to the lac operator to inhibit transcription in E. coli. This inhibition can be relieved by adding lactose or isopropyl-β-D-thiogalactopyranoside (IPTG). lac repressor encoded by lacI
   5995..6013    +  promoter       T3 promoter: promoter for bacteriophage T3 RNA polymerase
   6041..6267    +  promoter       RSV promoter: Rous sarcoma virus enhancer/promoter
   6268..6448    +  LTR            5' LTR (truncated): truncated 5' long terminal repeat (LTR) from HIV-1
   6495..6620    +  misc_feature   HIV-1 Ψ: packaging signal of human immunodeficiency virus type 1
   6604..6967    +  CDS            HIV-1 gag (fragment): gag protein from human immunodeficiency virus 1; gag
   7113..7346    +  misc_feature   RRE: The Rev response element (RRE) of HIV-1 allows for Rev-dependent mRNA export from the nucleus to the cytoplasm.
   7723..7749    +  CDS            Rev (fragment): human immunodeficiency virus 1 (HIV-1) Rev protein; rev; enhances nuclear export of unspliced and incompletely spliced viral mRNAs
   7753..7993    +  promoter       U6 promoter: RNA polymerase III promoter for human U6 snRNA
   8023..8098    +  misc_RNA       gRNA scaffold: guide RNA scaffold for the Streptococcus pyogenes CRISPR/Cas9 system
   8154..8271    +  misc_feature   cPPT/CTS: central polypurine tract and central termination sequence of HIV-1
>Addgene plasmid #76316 | PAPSS2 gRNA (BRDN0001145342) | addgene full sequence | sequence record 185606 | Addgene Assembled Sequence
CCCGGGTGCAAAGATGGATAAAGTTTTAAACAGAGAGGAATCTTTGCAGCTAATGGACCTTCTAGGTCTT
GAAAGGAGTGGGAATTGGCTCCGGTGCCCGTCAGTGGGCAGAGCGCACATCGCCCACAGTCCCCGAGAAG
TTGGGGGGAGGGGTCGGCAATTGATCCGGTGCCTAGAGAAGGTGGCGCGGGGTAAACTGGGAAAGTGATG
TCGTGTACTGGCTCCGCCTTTTTCCCGAGGGTGGGGGAGAACCGTATATAAGTGCAGTAGTCGCCGTGAA
CGTTCTTTTTCGCAACGGGTTTGCCGCCAGAACACAGGTAAGTGCCGTGTGTGGTTCCCGCGGGCCTGGC
CTCTTTACGGGTTATGGCCCTTGCGTGCCTTGAATTACTTCCACCTGGCTGCAGTACGTGATTCTTGATC
CCGAGCTTCGGGTTGGAAGTGGGTGGGAGAGTTCGAGGCCTTGCGCTTAAGGAGCCCCTTCGCCTCGTGC
TTGAGTTGAGGCCTGGCCTGGGCGCTGGGGCCGCCGCGTGCGAATCTGGTGGCACCTTCGCGCCTGTCTC
GCTGCTTTCGATAAGTCTCTAGCCATTTAAAATTTTTGATGACCTGCTGCGACGCTTTTTTTCTGGCAAG
ATAGTCTTGTAAATGCGGGCCAAGATCTGCACACTGGTATTTCGGTTTTTGGGGCCGCGGGCGGCGACGG
GGCCCGTGCGTCCCAGCGCACATGTTCGGCGAGGCGGGGCCTGCGAGCGCGGCCACCGAGAATCGGACGG
GGGTAGTCTCAAGCTGGCCGGCCTGCTCTGGTGCCTGGCCTCGCGCCGCCGTGTATCGCCCCGCCCTGGG
CGGCAAGGCTGGCCCGGTCGGCACCAGTTGCGTGAGCGGAAAGATGGCCGCTTCCCGGCCCTGCTGCAGG
GAGCTCAAAATGGAGGACGCGGCGCTCGGGAGAGCGGGCGGGTGAGTCACCCACACAAAGGAAAAGGGCC
TTTCCGTCCTCAGCCGTCGCTTCATGTGACTCCACGGAGTACCGGGCGCCGTCCAGGCACCTCGATTAGT
TCTCGAGCTTTTGGAGTACGTCGTCTTTAGGTTGGGGGGAGGGGTTTTATGCGATGGAGTTTCCCCACAC
TGAGTGGGTGGAGACTGAAGTTAGGCCAGCTTGGCACTTGATGTAATTCTCCTTGGAATTTGCCCTTTTT
GAGTTTGGATCTTGGTTCATTCTCAAGCCTCAGACAGTGGTTCAAAGTTTTTTTCTTCCATTTCAGGTGT
CGTGACGTACGGCCACCATGACCGAGTACAAGCCCACGGTGCGCCTCGCCACCCGCGACGACGTCCCCAG
GGCCGTACGCACCCTCGCCGCCGCGTTCGCCGACTACCCCGCCACGCGCCACACCGTCGATCCGGACCGC
CACATCGAGCGGGTCACCGAGCTGCAAGAACTCTTCCTCACGCGCGTCGGGCTCGACATCGGCAAGGTGT
GGGTCGCGGACGACGGCGCCGCCGTGGCGGTCTGGACCACGCCGGAGAGCGTCGAAGCGGGGGCGGTGTT
CGCCGAGATCGGCCCGCGCATGGCCGAGTTGAGCGGTTCCCGGCTGGCCGCGCAGCAACAGATGGAAGGC
CTCCTGGCGCCGCACCGGCCCAAGGAGCCCGCGTGGTTCCTGGCCACCGTCGGAGTCTCGCCCGACCACC
AGGGCAAGGGTCTGGGCAGCGCCGTCGTGCTCCCCGGAGTGGAGGCGGCCGAGCGCGCCGGGGTGCCCGC
CTTCCTGGAGACCTCCGCGCCCCGCAACCTCCCCTTCTACGAGCGGCTCGGCTTCACCGTCACCGCCGAC
GTCGAGGTGCCCGAAGGACCGCGCACCTGGTGCATGACCCGCAAGCCCGGTGCCTGAACGCGTTAAGTCG
ACAATCAACCTCTGGATTACAAAATTTGTGAAAGATTGACTGGTATTCTTAACTATGTTGCTCCTTTTAC
GCTATGTGGATACGCTGCTTTAATGCCTTTGTATCATGCTATTGCTTCCCGTATGGCTTTCATTTTCTCC
TCCTTGTATAAATCCTGGTTGCTGTCTCTTTATGAGGAGTTGTGGCCCGTTGTCAGGCAACGTGGCGTGG
TGTGCACTGTGTTTGCTGACGCAACCCCCACTGGTTGGGGCATTGCCACCACCTGTCAGCTCCTTTCCGG
GACTTTCGCTTTCCCCCTCCCTATTGCCACGGCGGAACTCATCGCCGCCTGCCTTGCCCGCTGCTGGACA
GGGGCTCGGCTGTTGGGCACTGACAATTCCGTGGTGTTGTCGGGGAAATCATCGTCCTTTCCTTGGCTGC
TCGCCTGTGTTGCCACCTGGATTCTGCGCGGGACGTCCTTCTGCTACGTCCCTTCGGCCCTCAATCCAGC
GGACCTTCCTTCCCGCGGCCTGCTGCCGGCTCTGCGGCCTCTTCCGCGTCTTCGCCTTCGCCCTCAGACG
AGTCGGATCTCCCTTTGGGCCGCCTCCCCGCGTCGACTTTAAGACCAATGACTTACAAGGCAGCTGTAGA
TCTTAGCCACTTTTTAAAAGAAAAGGGGGGACTGGAAGGGCTAATTCACTCCCAACGAAGACAAGATCTG
CTTTTTGCTTGTACTGGGTCTCTCTGGTTAGACCAGATCTGAGCCTGGGAGCTCTCTGGCTAACTAGGGA
ACCCACTGCTTAAGCCTCAATAAAGCTTGCCTTGAGTGCTTCAAGTAGTGTGTGCCCGTCTGTTGTGTGA
CTCTGGTAACTAGAGATCCCTCAGACCCTTTTAGTCAGTGTGGAAAATCTCTAGCAGTACGTATAGTAGT
TCATGTCATCTTATTATTCAGTATTTATAACTTGCAAAGAAATGAATATCAGAGAGTGAGAGGAACTTGT
TTATTGCAGCTTATAATGGTTACAAATAAAGCAATAGCATCACAAATTTCACAAATAAAGCATTTTTTTC
ACTGCATTCTAGTTGTGGTTTGTCCAAACTCATCAATGTATCTTATCATGTCTGGCTCTAGCTATCCCGC
CCCTAACTCCGCCCATCCCGCCCCTAACTCCGCCCAGTTCCGCCCATTCTCCGCCCCATGGCTGACTAAT
TTTTTTTATTTATGCAGAGGCCGAGGCCGCCTCGGCCTCTGAGCTATTCCAGAAGTAGTGAGGAGGCTTT
TTTGGAGGCCTAGGGACGTACCCAATTCGCCCTATAGTGAGTCGTATTACGCGCGCTCACTGGCCGTCGT
TTTACAACGTCGTGACTGGGAAAACCCTGGCGTTACCCAACTTAATCGCCTTGCAGCACATCCCCCTTTC
GCCAGCTGGCGTAATAGCGAAGAGGCCCGCACCGATCGCCCTTCCCAACAGTTGCGCAGCCTGAATGGCG
AATGGG
[124 nt withheld, positions 3367-3490]
C
[91 nt withheld, positions 3492-3582]
A
[49 nt withheld, positions 3584-3632]
CCTTTGACGTTGGAGTCCACGTTCTTT
[37 nt withheld, positions 3660-3696]
ACCCTATCTCGGTCTATTCTTTTGATTTATAAGGGATTTTGCCGATTTCGGCCTATTGGTTAAAAAATGA
GCTGATTTAACAAAAATTTAACGCGAATTTTAACAAAATATTAACGCTTACAATTTAGGTGGCACTTTTC
GGGGAAATGTGCGCGGAACCCCTATTTGTTTATTTTTCTAAATACATTCAAATATGTATCCGCTCATGAG
ACAATAACCCTGATAAATGCTTCAATAATATTGAAAAAGGAAGAGTATGAGTATTCAACATTTCCGTGTC
GCCCTTATTCCCTTTTTTGCGGCATTTTGCCTTCCTGTTTTTGCTCACCCAGAAACGCTGGTGAAAGTAA
AAGATGCTGAAGATCAGTTGGGTGCACGAGTGGGTTACATCGAACTGGATCTCAACAGCGGTAAGATCCT
TGAGAGTTTTCGCCCCGAAGAACGTTTTCCAATGATGAGCACTTTTAAAGTTCTGCTATGTGGCGCGGTA
TTATCCCGTATTGACGCCGGGCAAGAGCAACTCGGTCGCCGCATACACTATTCTCAGAATGACTTGGTTG
AGTACTCACCAGTCACAGAAAAGCATCTTACGGATGGCATGACAGTAAGAGAATTATGCAGTGCTGCCAT
AACCATGAGTGATAACACTGCGGCCAACTTACTTCTGACAACGATCGGAGGACCGAAGGAGCTAACCGCT
TTTTTGCACAACATGGGGGATCATGTAACTCGCCTTGATCGTTGGGAACCGGAGCTGAATGAAGCCATAC
CAAACGACGAGCGTGACACCACGATGCCTGTAGCAATGGCAACAACGTTGCGCAAACTATTAACTGGCGA
ACTACTTACTCTAGCTTCCCGGCAACAATTAATAGACTGGATGGAGGCGGATAAAGTTGCAGGACCACTT
CTGCGCTCGGCCCTTCCGGCTGGCTGGTTTATTGCTGATAAATCTGGAGCCGGTGAGCGTGGGTCTCGCG
GTATCATTGCAGCACTGGGGCCAGATGGTAAGCCCTCCCGTATCGTAGTTATCTACACGACGGGGAGTCA
GGCAACTATGGATGAACGAAATAGACAGATCGCTGAGATAGGTGCCTCACTGATTAAGCATTGGTAACTG
TCAGACCAAGTTTACTCATATATACTTTAGATTGATTTAAAACTTCATTTTTAATTTAAAAGGATCTAGG
TGAAGATCCTTTTTGATAATCTCATGACCAAAATCCCTTAACGTGAGTTTTCGTTCCACTGAGCGTCAGA
CCCCGTAGAAAAGATCAAAGGATCTTCTTGAGATCCTTTTTTTCTGCGCGTAATCTGCTGCTTGCAAACA
AAAAAACCACCGCTACCAGCGGTGGTTTGTTTGCCGGATCAAGAGCTACCAACTCTTTTTCCGAAGGTAA
CTGGCTTCAGCAGAGCGCAGATACCAAATACTGTTCTTCTAGTGTAGCCGTAGTTAGGCCACCACTTCAA
GAACTCTGTAGCACCGCCTACATACCTCGCTCTGCTAATCCTGTTACCAGTGGCTGCTGCCAGTGGCGAT
AAGTCGTGTCTTACCGGGTTGGACTCAAGACGATAGTTACCGGATAAGGCGCAGCGGTCGGGCTGAACGG
GGGGTTCGTGCACACAGCCCAGCTTGGAGCGAACGACCTACACCGAACTGAGATACCTACAGCGTGAGCT
ATGAGAAAGCGCCACGCTTCCCGAAGGGAGAAAGGCGGACAGGTATCCGGTAAGCGGCAGGGTCGGAACA
GGAGAGCGCACGAGGGAGCTTCCAGGGGGAAACGCCTGGTATCTTTATAGTCCTGTCGGGTTTCGCCACC
TCTGACTTGAGCGTCGATTTTTGTGATGCTCGTCAGGGGGGCGGAGCCTATGGAAAAACGCCAGCAACGC
GGCCTTTTTACGGTTCCTGGCCTTTTGCTGGCCTTTTGCTCACATGTTCTTTCCTGCGTTATCCCCTGAT
TCTGTGGATAACCGTATTACCGCCTTTGAGTGAGCTGATACCGCTCGCCGCAGCCGAACGACCGAGCGCA
GCGAGTCAGTGAGCGAGGAAGCGGAAGAGCGCCCAATACGCAAACCGCCTCTCCCCGCGCGTTGGCCGAT
TCATTAATGCAGCTGGCACGACAGGTTTCCCGACTGGAAAGCGGGCAGTGAGCGCAACGCAATTAATGTG
AGTTAGCTCACTCATTAGGCACCCCAGGCTTTACACTTTATGCTTCCGGCTCGTATGTTGTGTGGAATTG
TGAGCGGATAACAATTTCACACAGGAAACAGCTATGACCATGATTACGCCAAGCGCGCAATTAACCCTCA
CTAAAGGGAACAAAAGCTGGAGCTGCAAGCTTAATGTAGTCTTATGCAATACTCTTGTAGTCTTGCAACA
TGGTAACGATGAGTTAGCAACATGCCTTACAAGGAGAGAAAAAGCACCGTGCATGCCGATTGGTGGAAGT
AAGGTGGTACGATCGTGCCTTATTAGGAAGGCAACAGACGGGTCTGACATGGATTGGACGAACCACTGAA
TTGCCGCATTGCAGAGATATTGTATTTAAGTGCCTAGCTCGATACATAAACGGGTCTCTCTGGTTAGACC
AGATCTGAGCCTGGGAGCTCTCTGGCTAACTAGGGAACCCACTGCTTAAGCCTCAATAAAGCTTGCCTTG
AGTGCTTCAAGTAGTGTGTGCCCGTCTGTTGTGTGACTCTGGTAACTAGAGATCCCTCAGACCCTTTTAG
TCAGTGTGGAAAATCTCTAGCAGTGGCGCCCGAACAGGGACTTGAAAGCGAAAGGGAAACCAGAGGAGCT
CTCTCGACGCAGGACTCGGCTTGCTGAAGCGCGCACGGCAAGAGGCGAGGGGCGGCGACTGGTGAGTACG
CCAAAAATTTTGACTAGCGGAGGCTAGAAGGAGAGAGATGGGTGCGAGAGCGTCAGTATTAAGCGGGGGA
GAATTAGATCGCGATGGGAAAAAATTCGGTTAAGGCCAGGGGGAAAGAAAAAATATAAATTAAAACATAT
AGTATGGGCAAGCAGGGAGCTAGAACGATTCGCAGTTAATCCTGGCCTGTTAGAAACATCAGAAGGCTGT
AGACAAATACTGGGACAGCTACAACCATCCCTTCAGACAGGATCAGAAGAACTTAGATCATTATATAATA
CAGTAGCAACCCTCTATTGTGTGCATCAAAGGATAGAGATAAAAGACACCAAGGAAGCTTTAGACAAGAT
AGAGGAAGAGCAAAACAAAAGTAAGACCACCGCACAGCAAGCGGCCGCTGATCTTCAGACCTGGAGGAGG
AGATATGAGGGACAATTGGAGAAGTGAATTATATAAATATAAAGTAGTAAAAATTGAACCATTAGGAGTA
GCACCCACCAAGGCAAAGAGAAGAGTGGTGCAGAGAGAAAAAAGAGCAGTGGGAATAGGAGCTTTGTTCC
TTGGGTTCTTGGGAGCAGCAGGAAGCACTATGGGCGCAGCGTCAATGACGCTGACGGTACAGGCCAGACA
ATTATTGTCTGGTATAGTGCAGCAGCAGAACAATTTGCTGAGGGCTATTGAGGCGCAACAGCATCTGTTG
CAACTCACAGTCTGGGGCATCAAGCAGCTCCAGGCAAGAATCCTGGCTGTGGAAAGATACCTAAAGGATC
AACAGCTCCTGGGGATTTGGGGTTGCTCTGGAAAACTCATTTGCACCACTGCTGTGCCTTGGAATGCTAG
TTGGAGTAATAAATCTCTGGAACAGATTTGGAATCACACGACCTGGATGGAGTGGGACAGAGAAATTAAC
AATTACACAAGCTTAATACACTCCTTAATTGAAGAATCGCAAAACCAGCAAGAAAAGAATGAACAAGAAT
TATTGGAATTAGATAAATGGGCAAGTTTGTGGAATTGGTTTAACATAACAAATTGGCTGTGGTATATAAA
ATTATTCATAATGATAGTAGGAGGCTTGGTAGGTTTAAGAATAGTTTTTGCTGTACTTTCTATAGTGAAT
AGAGTTAGGCAGGGATATTCACCATTATCGTTTCAGACCCACCTCCCAACCCCGAGGGGACCCAGAGAGG
GCCTATTTCCCATGATTCCTTCATATTTGCATATACGATACAAGGCTGTTAGAGAGATAATTAGAATTAA
TTTGACTGTAAACACAAAGATATTAGTACAAAATACGTGACGTAGAAAGTAATAATTTCTTGGGTAGTTT
GCAGTTTTAAAATTATGTTTTAAAATGGACTATCATATGCTTACCGTAACTTGAAAGTATTTCGATTTCT
TGGCTTTATATATCTTGTGGAAAGGACGAAACACCGACAGAGAGGAAAATATCCGCGTTTTAGAGCTAGA
AATAGCAAGTTAAAATAAGGCTAGTCCGTTATCAACTTGAAAAAGTGGCACCGAGTCGGTGCTTTTTTAA
GCTTGGCGTAACTAGATCTTGAGACAAATGGCAGTATTCATCCACAATTTTAAAAGAAAAGGGGGGATTG
GGGGGTACAGTGCAGGGGAAAGAATAGTAGACATAATAGCAACAGACATACAAACTAAAGAATTACAAAA
ACAAATTACAAAAATTCAAAATTTTCGGGTTTATTACAGGGACAGCAGAGATCCACTTTGGCGCCGGCTC
GAGGGGG
