>Addgene plasmid #76316 | PAPSS2 gRNA (BRDN0001145342) | depositor partial sequence | sequence record 143776 | Target Sequence
ACAGAGAGGAAAATATCCGC
