>Addgene plasmid #76316 | PAPSS2 gRNA (BRDN0001145342) | addgene partial sequence | sequence record 185605 | hU6-F
AGAAAGTAATAATTTCTTGGGTAGTTTGCAGTTTTAAAATTATGTTTTAAAATGGACTATCATATGCTTA
CCGTAACTTGAAAGTATTTCGATTTCTTGGCTTTATATATCTTGTGGAAAGGACGAAACACCGACAGAGA
GGAAAATATCCGCGTTTTAGAGCTAGAAATAGCAAGTTAAAATAAGGCTAGTCCGTTATCAACTTGAAAA
AGTGGCACCGAGTCGGTGCTTTTTTAAGCTTGGCGTAACTAGATCTTGAGACAAATGGCAGTATTCATCC
ACAATTTTAAAAGAAAAGGGGGGATTGGGGGGTACAGTGCAGGGGAAAGAATAGTAGACATAATAGCAAC
AGACATACAAACTAAAGAATTACAAAAACAAATTACAAAAATTCAAAATTTTCGGGTTTATTACAGGGAC
AGCAGAGATCCACTTTGGCGCCGGCTCGAGGGGGCCCGGGTGCAAAGATGGATAAAGTTTTAAACAGAGA
GGAATCTTTGCAGCTAATGGACCTTCTAGGTCTTGAAAGGAGTGGGAATTGGCTCCGGTGCCCGTCAGTG
GGCAGAGCGC
